Addgene plasmid #140199: pCRI006-pYFAC-riboB-PgpdA-dSpCas9-VPR-TtrpC
Purpose: Episomal expression of dSpCas9-VPR. Filamentous fungi vector with AMA1 and riboB selection marker.
Depositing lab: Yit Heng Chooi. Publication: CRISPR-mediated activation of biosynthetic gene clusters for bioactive molecule discovery in filamentous fungi. Roux I, Woodcraft C, Hu J, Wolters R, Gilchrist CLM, Chooi YH. ACS Synth Biol. 2020 Jun 11. doi: 10.1021/acssynbio.0c00197. PubMed 32526136.
Backbone
  Vector backbone: pYFAC-riboB
  Backbone manufacturer: DOI: 10.1039/C8SC02870B
  Backbone size w/o insert (bp): 14777
  Total vector size (bp): 25390
  Vector type: CRISPR, Synthetic Biology ; Expression in Aspergillus nidulans and related filamentous fungi.
  Selectable markers: URA3 ; Af riboB
Growth in bacteria
  Bacterial resistance: Ampicillin, 100 μg/mL
  Growth temperature: 37°C
  Growth strain: DH5alpha
  Copy number: Low Copy
Gene/Insert
  Gene/Insert name: dSpCas9-VPR (alt name: dCas9-VPR)
  Species: Synthetic; Streptococcus pyogenes
  Insert size (bp): 5349
  Promoter: PgpdA
  Tag / fusion protein: VPR (VP64-p65-Rta), NLS
  Cloning method: Gibson Cloning
  Sequencing primers: 5′ GTCAGTCCAACATTTGTTGC
Terms and licenses: Academic/Nonprofit Terms; Industry Terms: Not Available to Industry
How to cite: pCRI006-pYFAC-riboB-PgpdA-dSpCas9-VPR-TtrpC was a gift from Yit Heng Chooi (Addgene plasmid # 140199 ; http://n2t.net/addgene:140199 ; RRID:Addgene_140199)
