[The description below was written by a language model from this plasmid's Addgene catalogue record and pLannotate feature annotations shown in this document.]
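Description:
pCRI006-pYFAC-riboB-PgpdA-dSpCas9-VPR-TtrpC is a large, low-copy shuttle vector for episomal expression of a CRISPR activation effector in Aspergillus nidulans and related filamentous fungi. It is built on the pYFAC-riboB backbone, which combines three host systems. In E. coli it replicates through a ColE1/pUC-type origin with ampicillin resistance. In Saccharomyces cerevisiae it carries a 2μ origin and the URA3 auxotrophic marker, typically used for assembly or maintenance in yeast. In Aspergillus the AMA1 sequence allows autonomous replication without chromosomal integration. Fungal selection relies on the Af riboB marker, which complements riboflavin auxotrophy. The annotation software labels this region as a RIB1 (GTP cyclohydrolase II) homologue.

The payload is a single expression cassette in which the constitutive A. nidulans gpdA promoter drives a nuclease-dead Streptococcus pyogenes Cas9. The annotation matches it to the Cas9m4 variant, which carries D10A, D839A, H840A and N863A. It is fused to an NLS and the tripartite VPR activator (VP64, the p65/RELA activation domain and the Epstein-Barr virus Rta activation domain), and transcription ends at the trpC terminator. The p65 and Rta portions are annotated, whereas VP64 and the NLS are stated only in the catalogue fields. When a guide RNA is supplied separately, the fusion binds target promoters without cutting and recruits the transcription machinery, an approach used here to activate silent biosynthetic gene clusters for bioactive molecule discovery.

The annotated sequence record is 22,280 nt, shorter than the catalogued total of 25,390 bp. The record does not explain the difference. The remaining short fragments (ptrA, lac elements, M13/f1 ori, bom, rop) appear to be backbone remnants.
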