Features (pLannotate 1.2.2; 29 found; start..end, strand, type, name):
   2634..2943    +  rep_origin     M13 ori (fragment) (sequence partly withheld): M13 bacteriophage origin of replication; arrow indicates direction of (+) strand synthesis
   2942..3373    -  gene           ptrA (fragment): pyrithiamine resistance gene of Aspergillus oryzae (Kubodera et al., 2000) useful as a dominant selectable marker in Aspergillus
   3380..4064    +  promoter       gpdA promoter (fragment): gpdA; promoter from the Aspergillus nidulans glyceraldehyde-3-phosphate dehydrogenase gene (Punt et al., 1990)
   4103..4131    +  misc_feature   MCS (fragment): pBluescript multiple cloning site
   4160..8263    +  CDS            Cas9m4: catalytically dead mutant of the Cas9 endonuclease from the Streptococcus pyogenes Type II CRISPR/Cas system RNA-guided DNA-binding protein that lacks endonuclease activity due to the mutations D10A, D839A, H840A, and N863A (Mali et al., 2013)
   8522..9301    +  CDS            RELA (fragment): TF65_HUMAN - Also known as NFKB3. Experimental evidence at protein level: Swiss-Prot protein existence level 1. NF-kappa-B is a pleiotropic transcription factor present in almost all cell types and is the endpoint of a series of signal transduction events that are initiated by a vast array of stimuli related to many biological processes such as inflammation, immunity, differentiation, cell growth, tumorigenesis and apoptosis. NF-kappa-B is a homo- or heterodimeric complex formed by the Rel-like domain- containing proteins RELA/p65, RELB, NFKB1/p105, NFKB1/p50, REL and NFKB2/p52. The heterodime
   9320..9889    +  CDS            Rta AD: transcriptional activation domain from the human herpesvirus 4 (Epstein-Barr virus) replication and transcription activator Rta/BRLF1 (Hardwick et al., 1992; Chavez et al., 2015)
   9909..9928    +  misc_feature   MCS (fragment): pBluescript multiple cloning site
   9956..10188   +  terminator     trpC terminator (fragment): trpC; transcription terminator from the Aspergillus nidulans trpC gene (Punt et al., 1987)
  10404..10775   +  rep_origin     ori (fragment): high-copy-number ColE1/pMB1/pBR322/pUC origin of replication
  10782..10907   +  terminator     trpC terminator (fragment): trpC; transcription terminator from the Aspergillus nidulans trpC gene (Punt et al., 1987)
  11845..12828   +  CDS            RIB1: RIB1_YEAST - Experimental evidence at protein level: Swiss-Prot protein existence level 1. Catalyzes the conversion of GTP to 2,5-diamino-6- ribosylamino-4(3H)-pyrimidinone 5'-phosphate (DARP), formate and pyrophosphate. From Saccharomyces cerevisiae (strain ATCC 204508 / S288c) (Baker's yeast).
  14364..15224   +  CDS            AmpR: β-lactamase; bla; confers resistance to ampicillin, carbenicillin, and related antibiotics
  15395..15983   +  rep_origin     ori: high-copy-number ColE1/pMB1/pBR322/pUC origin of replication
  16166..16258   +  CDS            lacI (fragment): lac repressor; lacI; The lac repressor binds to the lac operator to inhibit transcription in E. coli. This inhibition can be relieved by adding lactose or isopropyl-β-D-thiogalactopyranoside (IPTG).
  16271..16292   +  protein_bind   CAP binding site: CAP binding activates transcription in the presence of cAMP. E. coli catabolite activator protein
  16307..16337   +  promoter       lac promoter: promoter for the E. coli lac operon
  16341..16363   +  protein_bind   lac operator (fragment): The lac repressor binds to the lac operator to inhibit transcription in E. coli. This inhibition can be relieved by adding lactose or isopropyl-β-D-thiogalactopyranoside (IPTG). lac repressor encoded by lacI
  16402..17744   -  rep_origin     2μ ori: yeast 2μ plasmid origin of replication
  17812..17847   +  CDS            rop (fragment): Rop protein, which maintains plasmids at low copy number; rop
  17949..17998   +  misc_feature   bom (fragment): basis of mobility region from pBR322
  18006..18221   +  promoter       URA3 promoter: S. cerevisiae URA3
  18222..19025   +  CDS            URA3: orotidine-5'-phosphate decarboxylase, required for uracil biosynthesis; S. cerevisiae URA3; yeast auxotrophic marker, counterselectable with 5-fluoroorotic acid (5-FOA)
  19104..19155   +  misc_feature   bom (fragment): basis of mobility region from pBR322
  19156..19287   -  rep_origin     M13 ori (fragment): M13 bacteriophage origin of replication; arrow indicates direction of (+) strand synthesis
  19303..19460   +  CDS            lacZα (fragment): LacZα fragment of β-galactosidase; lacZ fragment
  19466..19517   -  misc_feature   bom (fragment): basis of mobility region from pBR322
  19536..19668   +  rep_origin     f1 ori (fragment) (sequence partly withheld): f1 bacteriophage origin of replication; arrow indicates direction of (+) strand synthesis
  19664..2632    +  rep_origin     AMA1 (across the origin): replication origin from Aspergillus nidulans (Aleksenko and Clutterbuck, 1996)
>Addgene plasmid #140199 | pCRI006-pYFAC-riboB-PgpdA-dSpCas9-VPR-TtrpC | addgene full sequence | sequence record 309723 | Addgene NGS Result
TGCAGATTTTGACCTAGTTAACAAGGCACATCATGCTATCACTTCCAACACTCTTGCTGAGCGCGTTCTG
CCTTGCCTTTCTGGTTCTACGAAGTATCCAGTCCCGCCTGCAACGCCGCAGAAACGCCAAAAGGTGGGGT
TGTCAACCGCCAGCTAGAGCTCCATCGGGATTCTTTGGCATTCCGCCGTTCCTCGGTGGTCGCAGATAAC
TCCCTAAATTCCCTGAGCTAACTCTAAGTCGACCATGCCGTTTATGGTTAGCGCCTCCCAAAAAGGAATG
GCCGACTTAGAGTTACCTCTTGACCGACTTTTTCTTTCCTCCCCCTTACATTTCGTTACCACAACACATT
CCTATATCCAAACTCCAGGTACATAACTAGTCGAAATCTCTTTTAAATCTAGTCAAGAACTAGATACTTA
ACCTTCATACTGCTTAGAGATAGCCTTTGAAGCTCTTATTTCGCTCTTTGTCTCACTCTCACCTTCCTCC
TCCTCCTCCAATCCTTTTTGCTCGGGACTAGTCCAAGACTAGTCAACGATTAGTATGCCGAGCATTCGCG
ATAACGATCTCCGAAAGTCCCCAGAGTACTGTCACTATCTCGAGGCAGTTAAGGACGGGGAGCTTACGCT
GCCGGATTTCAAGATAGTAAGCCGACCCGACTAGCTTTAAGCCTAGTTACTGACTAGTCCACAGGACGAC
AATGGCGTGCCTGATATCCATCCATATGAAGTCTACTGCCGAGTGAAGGGATGCCTCAAGCGTACAGTGA
GTCTACTGCTATACTAGTTTCTGACTAGTTATTAACTAGTTGACAGGTTCCCTCTGCCAACAGAAACATA
TTGGTCAAGCACTTGAAGGACAAGAACTCCCACGGCATGGAGTTTACATTGCACAATGGACCTCCCACTA
TGAAGGAACTGATGGAGGCCAAAGGCAAGTCCTATCTAGATTACTTGGTGACTAGTCCCTGACTAGTCAA
GTAGCATGGTATGAAGGCTTGTTTGAAGGCACTGTTCTCCCAACCCCGACTCCTACCAAGAAGCGCAAGC
GAGCTGCGTAAGTTTCTGTGAGTCTAACTAGTGTATTAGCTAATATATAGCAGCACCAAGTCCAAGGACC
ACAATACTAAGGGTGTCGAGAATTCGTGAGTTTCTTCTCCCATTTCAACTAGTCCTTGACTAGTCACTAA
CTACTTTGCAGCAACGAGGGTGAAGCTGGAAATGATCAGGACAATGGCGAGGGCCCGTAAGTACAGCCAT
TCAATGCAGACTAGTTGCTAACTAATCTGTGACTAGTTCAAGTGGTCCGTACGCCGTGCATACCCCTGTG
ACTGGTAGGAATTTGAGCAAGCCTGTCTTGCCGCGCGATGAGAAAGGAAAGGCAAGTTACATTCAGCCCC
GTACCTAGGATCAGTGCTAATTTATAACCTCTAGCCACTCTTTATGCAGATCCGCCGTGAGGGTAGCAAG
GCAGCTAAATCAGCTGGTGAGAAAGGAACCATACCCTGCAAGACCTGTCGCAACGCAAAGGGCAAAGGTA
AGCTATCCAAGCTAGTTTGGGACTAGATTCTAACTAGTCTCAGCACCGTGTGGTTCAAAGCCATATTGCG
AGTTTTGGCGCTTTTTCTCATCGATTGACGAGGCAAAGGGAGCGAGTATGCAACCTCGTAAGTCAGACTC
AGACAAAGACCAACTAGTTATTGACCAGTCTTCTAGAAGGCTCTGTTGTGGATCTTGAGGCCCTGGAGAG
TTCCTCCAACAATCCGGAGACAAGCAAGTCCTCGTCGGACTAGTCACTAACTAGACTCTAACTAGTTGCA
GACATGGATAATGCAAAAGAGACAAGCAATGAAGAAAGTGGTAAGACATTTCTCCTTTGTGGTTCTGGAC
TAGTCTTTGACTAGTCACAGTCTTAAACAAGGAAAATGAGCATGAAAATGAGGAGGAAAAGGCTGCTGAG
CCCGAGGAAGTGCAGGGTGATGGCAGACATGGTAGGTTAATACCTTGTTAGTTATTGCTAGTCACTGACT
AGTCAATAACTAGTCTCTGAACACCTTGCAATCACTCCGTTTGCGCAGCTGAACAGTGGTGAGGATAATA
GTAGTAAGTTATTCTAGCTTCAGAGTTATAGGAGACTAGATACTAACTAGTATTAGTTGCAACTAACCTG
GATCTCAGAGACTTTGGCCTCAATCTAGAATCTATCTAGTTGTCAACTAGACTGTGGTATCATTGTCTTT
TATTTTCCTAGTCCTGGAACTAGCTTCTAACTAGTCTCCCTAATATGTGGCTGTCTTGTTTTTTTTTTTT
GTTTCCCTACCCGGATATCTAGTCCCCTTCTAGGTTCTGTTAACCTCTCGGGCTCTGATTTAGTTTAACG
CAAACCTGAGATTAGTTTCTAACTAGTCTCTAGGTTTTCTATCCACCTTTAATTGTAATAATAAATACAA
GCAACGTTTATACGTCAAAAGCATTTATAAACTTTTACCCTAAAGTAGCTTGCTTGTGTGTTTAGTTTAT
AATTAGTCTCTTATTAATTTGATGTAGGTAAGCCCGCCACAAATATATATTTTTAACAAGATACCGTGGA
AAAACTTCGTGCTATCACAAAACAGTATACAAAAAATAAGCT
[138 nt withheld, positions 2633-2770]
CCTTTGACGTTGGAGTCCACGTTCTTT
[37 nt withheld, positions 2798-2834]
ACTCTATCTCGGGCTATTCTTTTGATTTATAAGGGATTTTGCCGATTTCGGTCTATTGGTTAAAAAATGA
GCTGATTTAACAAAAATTTAACGCGAATTTTAACAAAATGGGGTGACGATGAGCCGCTCTTGCATCTTTG
TTTGTATTATACTGTCTTTCTTGTTACACATAATTATTCTAGAATGCCCCACCGTTACATACGGGACACA
GCCATTTACATATGCATGTGGATTACGAGCTAACGAGTTCATTCAAATCTCAGAACTATCACATAATCAT
CATTCCCCTATCGTCAAAGACCGTAAGACAAATCCGGTTCATGCACTGAACCCATTCGGGTAGTGAGTCA
TTTACTCAGCACACTCGCGCTGACGCTCGTCGAACACCTTCAATGCCTCCTCGGCAGCCTTGACACCACT
GAGAACCATGGCACCGAAGGTAGGGCCCATGCGGTTAAAGCCATCAATTTCAGACAGCTCCATACCGCCG
ATTATCAAGCCCTTAGTAACCTCGCGGGTGTTCTTGACGATGGCATCCTGCGGCCGCATGCGGAGAGACG
GACGGACGCAGAGAGAAGGGCTGAGTAATAAGCGCCACTGCGCCAGACAGCTCTGGCGGCTCTGAGGTGC
AGTGGATGATTATTAATCCGGGACCGGCCGCCCCTCCGCCCCGAAGTGGAAAGGCTGGTGTGCCCCTCGT
TGACCAAGAATCTATTGCATCATCGGAGAATATGGAGCTTCATCGAATCACCGGCAGTAAGCGAAGGAGA
ATGTGAAGCCAGGGGTGTATAGCCGTCGGCGAAATAGCATGCCATTAACCTAGGTACAGAAGTCCAATTG
CTTCCGATCTGGTAAAAGATTCACGAGATAGTACCTTCTCCGAAGTAGGTAGAGCGAGTACCCGGCGCGT
AAGCTCCCTAATTGGCCCATCCGGCATCTGTAGGGCGTCCAAATATCGTGCCTCTCCTGCTTTGCCCGGT
GTATGAAACCGGAAAGGCCGCTCAGGAGCTGGCCAGCGGCGCAGACCGGGAACACAAGCTGGCAGTCGAC
CCATCCGGTGCTCTGCACTCGACCTGCTGAGGTCCCTCAGTCCCTGGTAGGCAGCTTTGCCCCGTCTGTC
CGCCCGGTGTGTCGGCGGGGTTGACAAGGTCGTTGCGTCAGTCCAACATTTGTTGCCATATTTTCCTGCT
CTCCCCACCAGCTGCTCTTTTCTTTTCTCTTTCTTTTCCCATCTTCAGTATATTCATCTTCCCATCCAAG
AACCTTTAATCAAGCTTATCGATACCGTCGACCTCGACTCTAGAGGATCACTCGTCGTGTCGCCCATGGA
CAAGAAGTACTCCATTGGGCTCGCTATCGGCACAAACAGCGTCGGCTGGGCCGTCATTACGGACGAGTAC
AAGGTGCCGAGCAAAAAATTCAAAGTTCTGGGCAATACCGATCGCCACAGCATAAAGAAGAACCTCATTG
GCGCCCTCCTGTTCGACTCCGGGGAGACGGCCGAAGCCACGCGGCTCAAAAGAACAGCACGGCGCAGATA
TACCCGCAGAAAGAATCGGATCTGCTACCTGCAGGAGATCTTTAGTAATGAGATGGCTAAGGTGGATGAC
TCTTTCTTCCATAGGCTGGAGGAGTCCTTTTTGGTGGAGGAGGATAAAAAGCACGAGCGCCACCCAATCT
TTGGCAATATCGTGGACGAGGTGGCGTACCATGAAAAGTACCCAACCATATATCATCTGAGGAAGAAGCT
TGTAGACAGTACTGATAAGGCTGACTTGCGGTTGATCTATCTCGCGCTGGCGCATATGATCAAATTTCGG
GGACACTTCCTCATCGAGGGGGACCTGAACCCAGACAACAGCGATGTCGATAAACTCTTTATCCAACTGG
TTCAGACTTACAATCAGCTTTTCGAAGAGAACCCGATCAACGCATCCGGAGTTGACGCCAAAGCAATCCT
GAGCGCTAGGCTGTCCAAATCCCGGCGGCTCGAAAACCTCATCGCACAGCTCCCTGGGGAGAAGAAGAAC
GGCCTGTTTGGTAATCTTATCGCCCTGTCACTCGGGCTGACCCCCAACTTTAAATCTAACTTCGACCTGG
CCGAAGATGCCAAGCTTCAACTGAGCAAAGACACCTACGATGATGATCTCGACAATCTGCTGGCCCAGAT
CGGCGACCAGTACGCAGACCTTTTTTTGGCGGCAAAGAACCTGTCAGACGCCATTCTGCTGAGTGATATT
CTGCGAGTGAACACGGAGATCACCAAAGCTCCGCTGAGCGCTAGTATGATCAAGCGCTATGATGAGCACC
ACCAAGACTTGACTTTGCTGAAGGCCCTTGTCAGACAGCAACTGCCTGAGAAGTACAAGGAAATTTTCTT
CGATCAGTCTAAAAATGGCTACGCCGGATACATTGACGGCGGAGCAAGCCAGGAGGAATTTTACAAATTT
ATTAAGCCCATCTTGGAAAAAATGGACGGCACCGAGGAGCTGCTGGTAAAGCTTAACAGAGAAGATCTGT
TGCGCAAACAGCGCACTTTCGACAATGGAAGCATCCCCCACCAGATTCACCTGGGCGAACTGCACGCTAT
CCTCAGGCGGCAAGAGGATTTCTACCCCTTTTTGAAAGATAACAGGGAAAAGATTGAGAAAATCCTCACA
TTTCGGATACCCTACTATGTAGGCCCCCTCGCCCGGGGAAATTCCAGATTCGCGTGGATGACTCGCAAAT
CAGAAGAGACCATCACTCCCTGGAACTTCGAGGAAGTCGTGGATAAGGGGGCCTCTGCCCAGTCCTTCAT
CGAAAGGATGACTAACTTTGATAAAAATCTGCCTAACGAAAAGGTGCTTCCTAAACACTCTCTGCTGTAC
GAGTACTTCACAGTTTATAACGAGCTCACCAAGGTCAAATACGTCACAGAAGGGATGAGAAAGCCAGCAT
TCCTGTCTGGAGAGCAGAAGAAAGCTATCGTGGACCTCCTCTTCAAGACGAACCGGAAAGTTACCGTGAA
ACAGCTCAAAGAAGACTATTTCAAAAAGATTGAATGTTTCGACTCTGTTGAAATCAGCGGAGTGGAGGAT
CGCTTCAACGCATCCCTGGGAACGTATCACGATCTCCTGAAAATCATTAAAGACAAGGACTTCCTGGACA
ATGAGGAGAACGAGGACATTCTTGAGGACATTGTCCTCACCCTTACGTTGTTTGAAGATAGGGAGATGAT
TGAAGAACGCTTGAAAACTTACGCTCATCTCTTCGACGACAAAGTCATGAAACAGCTCAAGAGGCGCCGA
TATACAGGATGGGGGCGGCTGTCAAGAAAACTGATCAATGGGATCCGAGACAAGCAGAGTGGAAAGACAA
TCCTGGATTTTCTTAAGTCCGATGGATTTGCCAACCGGAACTTCATGCAGTTGATCCATGATGACTCTCT
CACCTTTAAGGAGGACATCCAGAAAGCACAAGTTTCTGGCCAGGGGGACAGTCTTCACGAGCACATCGCT
AATCTTGCAGGTAGCCCAGCTATCAAAAAGGGAATACTGCAGACCGTTAAGGTCGTGGATGAACTCGTCA
AAGTAATGGGAAGGCATAAGCCCGAGAATATCGTTATCGAGATGGCCCGAGAGAACCAAACTACCCAGAA
GGGACAGAAGAACAGTAGGGAAAGGATGAAGAGGATTGAAGAGGGTATAAAAGAACTGGGGTCCCAAATC
CTTAAGGAACACCCAGTTGAAAACACCCAGCTTCAGAATGAGAAGCTCTACCTGTACTACCTGCAGAACG
GCAGGGACATGTACGTGGATCAGGAACTGGACATCAATCGGCTCTCCGACTACGACGTGGCTGCTATCGT
GCCCCAGTCTTTTCTCAAAGATGATTCTATTGATAATAAAGTGTTGACAAGATCCGATAAAGCTAGAGGG
AAGAGTGATAACGTCCCCTCAGAAGAAGTTGTCAAGAAAATGAAAAATTATTGGCGGCAGCTGCTGAACG
CCAAACTGATCACACAACGGAAGTTCGATAATCTGACTAAGGCTGAACGAGGTGGCCTGTCTGAGTTGGA
TAAAGCCGGCTTCATCAAAAGGCAGCTTGTTGAGACACGCCAGATCACCAAGCACGTGGCCCAAATTCTC
GATTCACGCATGAACACCAAGTACGATGAAAATGACAAACTGATTCGAGAGGTGAAAGTTATTACTCTGA
AGTCTAAGCTGGTCTCAGATTTCAGAAAGGACTTTCAGTTTTATAAGGTGAGAGAGATCAACAATTACCA
CCATGCGCATGATGCCTACCTGAATGCAGTGGTAGGCACTGCACTTATCAAAAAATATCCCAAGCTTGAA
TCTGAATTTGTTTACGGAGACTATAAAGTGTACGATGTTAGGAAAATGATCGCAAAGTCTGAGCAGGAAA
TAGGCAAGGCCACCGCTAAGTACTTCTTTTACAGCAATATTATGAATTTTTTCAAGACCGAGATTACACT
GGCCAATGGAGAGATTCGGAAGCGACCACTTATCGAAACAAACGGAGAAACAGGAGAAATCGTGTGGGAC
AAGGGTAGGGATTTCGCGACAGTCCGGAAGGTCCTGTCCATGCCGCAGGTGAACATCGTTAAAAAGACCG
AAGTACAGACCGGAGGCTTCTCCAAGGAAAGTATCCTCCCGAAAAGGAACAGCGACAAGCTGATCGCACG
CAAAAAAGATTGGGACCCCAAGAAATACGGCGGATTCGATTCTCCTACAGTCGCTTACAGTGTACTGGTT
GTGGCCAAAGTGGAGAAAGGGAAGTCTAAAAAACTCAAAAGCGTCAAGGAACTGCTGGGCATCACAATCA
TGGAGCGATCAAGCTTCGAAAAAAACCCCATCGACTTTCTCGAGGCGAAAGGATATAAAGAGGTCAAAAA
AGACCTCATCATTAAGCTTCCCAAGTACTCTCTCTTTGAGCTTGAAAACGGCCGGAAACGAATGCTCGCT
AGTGCGGGCGAGCTGCAGAAAGGTAACGAGCTGGCACTGCCCTCTAAATACGTTAATTTCTTGTATCTGG
CCAGCCACTATGAAAAGCTCAAAGGGTCTCCCGAAGATAATGAGCAGAAGCAGCTGTTCGTGGAACAACA
CAAACACTACCTTGATGAGATCATCGAGCAAATAAGCGAATTCTCCAAAAGAGTGATCCTCGCCGACGCT
AACCTCGATAAGGTGCTTTCTGCTTACAATAAGCACAGGGATAAGCCCATCAGGGAGCAGGCAGAAAACA
TTATCCACTTGTTTACTCTGACCAACTTGGGCGCGCCTGCAGCCTTCAAGTACTTCGACACCACCATAGA
CAGAAAGCGGTACACCTCTACAAAGGAGGTCCTGGACGCCACACTGATTCATCAGTCAATTACGGGGCTC
TATGAAACAAGAATCGACCTCTCTCAGCTCGGTGGAGACAGCAGGGCTGACCCCAAGAAGAAGAGGAAGG
TGGAGGCCAGCGGTTCCGGACGGGCTGACGCATTGGACGATTTTGATCTGGATATGCTGGGAAGTGACGC
CCTCGATGATTTTGACCTTGACATGCTTGGTTCGGATGCCCTTGATGACTTTGACCTCGACATGCTCGGC
AGTGACGCCCTTGATGATTTCGACCTGGACATGCTGATTAACTCTAGAAGTTCCGGATCTCCGAAAAAGA
AACGCAAAGTTGGTAGCCAGTACCTGCCCGACACCGACGACCGGCACCGGATCGAGGAAAAGCGGAAGCG
GACCTACGAGACATTCAAGAGCATCATGAAGAAGTCCCCCTTCAGCGGCCCCACCGACCCTAGACCTCCA
CCTAGAAGAATCGCCGTGCCCAGCAGATCCAGCGCCAGCGTGCCAAAACCTGCCCCCCAGCCTTACCCCT
TCACCAGCAGCCTGAGCACCATCAACTACGACGAGTTCCCTACCATGGTGTTCCCCAGCGGCCAGATCTC
TCAGGCCTCTGCTCTGGCTCCAGCCCCTCCTCAGGTGCTGCCTCAGGCTCCTGCTCCTGCACCAGCTCCA
GCCATGGTGTCTGCACTGGCTCAGGCACCAGCACCCGTGCCTGTGCTGGCTCCTGGACCTCCACAGGCTG
TGGCTCCACCAGCCCCTAAACCTACACAGGCCGGCGAGGGCACACTGTCTGAAGCTCTGCTGCAGCTGCA
GTTCGACGACGAGGATCTGGGAGCCCTGCTGGGAAACAGCACCGATCCTGCCGTGTTCACCGACCTGGCC
AGCGTGGACAACAGCGAGTTCCAGCAGCTGCTGAACCAGGGCATCCCTGTGGCCCCTCACACCACCGAGC
CCATGCTGATGGAATACCCCGAGGCCATCACCCGGCTCGTGACAGGCGCTCAGAGGCCTCCTGATCCAGC
TCCTGCCCCTCTGGGAGCACCAGGCCTGCCTAATGGACTGCTGTCTGGCGACGAGGACTTCAGCTCTATC
GCCGACATGGACTTCTCCGCACTGCTGGGTAGCGGATCGGGATCTCGGGATTCCAGGGAAGGGATGTTTT
TGCCGAAGCCTGAGGCCGGCTCCGCTATTAGTGACGTGTTTGAGGGCCGCGAGGTGTGCCAGCCAAAACG
AATCCGGCCATTTCATCCTCCAGGAAGTCCATGGGCCAACCGCCCACTCCCCGCCAGCCTCGCACCAACA
CCAACCGGTCCAGTACATGAGCCAGTCGGGTCACTGACCCCGGCACCAGTCCCTCAGCCACTGGATCCAG
CGCCCGCAGTGACTCCCGAGGCCAGTCACCTGTTGGAGGATCCCGATGAAGAGACGAGCCAGGCTGTCAA
AGCCCTTCGGGAGATGGCCGATACTGTGATTCCCCAGAAGGAAGAGGCTGCAATCTGTGGCCAAATGGAC
CTTTCCCATCCGCCCCCAAGGGGCCATCTGGATGAGCTGACAACCACACTTGAGTCCATGACCGAGGATC
TGAACCTGGACTCACCCCTGACCCCGGAATTGAACGAGATTCTGGATACCTTCCTGAACGACGAGTGCCT
CTTGCATGCCATGCATATCAGCACAGGACTGTCCATCTTCGACACATCTCTGTTTTAGTGGGCGACGACG
ACGTTCGAGGGGGGGCCCGGTACCGCCCCGTCCGGTCCTGCCCGTCACCGAGATCCACTTAACGTTACTG
AAATCATCAAACAGCTTGACGAATCTGGATATAAGATCGTTGGTGTCGATGTCAGCTCCGGAGTTGAGAC
AAATGGTGTTCAGGATCTCGATAAGATACGTTCATTTGTCCAAGCAGCAAAGAGTGCCTTCTAGTGATTT
AATAGCTCCATGTCAACAAGAATAAAACGCGTTTCGGGTTTACCTCTTCCAGATACAGCTCATCTGCAAT
GCATGCGGCCGCTGGATGACTCCCTTTCGATGATACCCTTTAGCAGAAGTGTTCTTAAATTGCGGGAAGA
GGCCGTTCAGGAGTCTGGCTCGTTTGATCACATGGGATTAAAATCTGGTGTTGAGGCTGGGATATTTTAT
GTTTTGTCTCTTGCGCCCCTTAACGTGAGTTTTCGTTCCACTGAGCGTCAGACCCCGTAGAAAAGATCAA
AGGATCTTCTTGAGATCCTTTTTTTCTGCGCGTAATCTGCTGCTTGCAAACAAAAAAACCACCGCTACCA
GCGGTGGTTTGTTTGCCGGATCAAGAGCTACCAACTCTTTTTCCGAAGGTAACTGGCTTCAGCAGAGCGC
AGATACCAAATACCTTCTAGTGTAGCCGTAGTTAGGCCACCACTTCAAGAACTCTGTAGCACCGCCTACA
TACCTCGCTCTGCTAATCCTGTTACCAGTGGCTGCTGCCAGTGGCGATAAGTCGTGTCTTACCGGGTTGG
ACTCAAGACGATAGTTACCGGATAAGGCGCAGCGGTCGGGCTGAACGGGGGGTTCGTGCACACAGCCCAG
CTTGGAGCGAACGACCTACACCGAACTGAGAGAWCTNCGATAAGATACGTTCATTTGTCCAAGCAGCAAA
GAGTGCCTTCTAGTGATTTAATAGCTCCATGTCAACAAGAATAAAACGCGTTTCGGGTTTACCTCTTCCA
GATACAGCTCATCTGCAATGCATGCGGCCGCTGGATGACTCCCTTTCGATGATACCCTTTAGCAGAAGTG
TTCTTAAATTGCGGGAAGAGGCCGTTCAGGAGTCTGGCTCGTTTGATCACATGGGATTAAAATCTGGTGT
TGAGGCTGGGATATTTTATGTTTTGTCTCTTGCGCTTCGATATCAACAGATTGACAATAATGAATAACTA
TCTACGGACTATGAATGCAGCTCGATCTACTCCGTATTTAGTCGGGCAATCTCCCGTAGAAGATGCTAGA
CTGCGCTGAAAGACTAGGCACAGTTAATTGCCGCGGATCACGTCAGGCCTGACAAATGACAGGTGGACCT
TCATGTAATCGCACGATGAGTCAGCGCCTCTTCTCCCCCGCCGACTTGCAGCTGCGGATGTCCCGAGGAG
CCGAACATTGAATCTATCCCAAGAGTGACTGAAATATGATTGCAATCGTCGTCTTTTTCTTGCAGAGAAT
GTGGTGAGGTGATCAATCGTGTTTTTCTTCATATATTATATTCTGTAATGATCATACTTTGTTGAGATAC
CCGTCTCTAAAATTGTACTTTCGCCTCCCTCCTCCCTCTCAAGTCCGTCATCGCAATGTCGAATTTACCG
TCCCATGCTTCTCCGTCTTTTGGGGCGCAAACGCCTACCACGCCGCAGCCCGTCGACGAGCTTTCTCTCA
AGTCGAACATCACATCAGCCCCTGCGTTACACTCCAGATTAGACGAACTCCGAGATGAGACTTCCAGCCA
GATCAGCAGCATAGACACTGACCGCGGGGACATGACCCCTGCGGTTCCCGCATCATTACTCTCCCCATCC
TTCACTCCTCCAGCAACCCCCGGGGGCTCGATCAATACCGCGGAGCTGCTTCAACAGACCCAATTAGCTG
GCGCACGGCAAGGGTCAACACATACTAAGCCCCCGAGGTTGCTTTCTCGTCTTCCCAATGTCGAATGTAT
CGTCCGCGCTCGGATACCCACGACAACTGGCGCGGAGATGTTTCTTCACCTGTACCACAATGACTTAGAC
AACAAAGAGCATTTGGCGATTGTGTTTGGAAATACAATTCGAAGCAGAAGCTTGGACAAGATCCGGCCTG
GAGAGACGGAGATGGATCGCATGATCCGTGGCGCGTATGTCGGGAAACTCCGACCGGGCCGTGTGAGCAG
CTGGTATGACGAGGAGAAAGCTGAAGAGGCCGCCAGTCCGGAAGCTGGCGGCGCTGTATCCAGTCCGCAC
ACACTGCCGCGAAGTAGCCTCAAGGAGGCACCTCTTGTGAGAATCCATTCGGAGTGCTACACTGGTGAGA
CGGCTTGGTCTGCACGCTGCGACTGCGGCGAGCAGCTCGATGAAGCAGCTCGCCTCATGTCGCTGCCTAT
GGAAACGTTGGCAGAGGCTGCGTCACCGCCGGATGGGGCGGTACCGTCAAATGCTGCTGGAGGTGTAATT
GTGTACCTGCGCCAAGAAGGACGAGGCATTGGGCTGGGCGAGAAACTGAAAGCGTACAATCTTCAGGATC
TGGGATCAGACACGGTGGAAGCCAATCTCCTGCTTCGCCACCCTGCGGATGCAAGAAGTTATGGATTAGC
TACGGCGATCCTGGTGGATCTTGGTCTAGGGATTGACTCGAATCCGCACGGCATCCGACTACTCACGAAT
AACCCGGACAAGATTCGAGCGGTTGAGGGACCCAACCGAGAAGTGGTGGTGAAAGAGCGGGTGCCGATGG
TGCCATTGGCATGGAGATCGGGTGGAAAGATGGGAATCAAGAGTTCCGAGGTCGAAGGGTATCTGAGAAC
GAAGGTATGTCGACAATCTATCTCTTGCAAGCTAGCTTATTTTCTCATCATTCTTGAACAATGTCTCACT
CTTTCCTCGCAGATATCGAAAATGGGCCATTTGCTCCAATGAACCTATCCCCTTTCGGTTAGTAACCTTG
TGCTGGAAGTACGCCTTCCTGCTTTTGGACTTAGCCAAGTCGACACGGTGTATGCTCGTCACACTCATGT
AACGGTTCTGCAGCGCAAACGTTCTGGTCACGTTATTCGCTTTTGTCCATTTTGTCTTTTTGTGCGGTAC
ATAAACTAGAGGATTAGCGCACTTTGTACATGATGTTCCCGACATGTCACATTAGGCCTCGATTGGTCAA
AATAATCCCTCTCTAACCTCTGGTTCGCATACTCTTAAATGCAGCTCTAGTCTCTAGACGGACTAGTTCC
TCCTGCAGTGGATGTCTGACGAGTGTCTGCAAGGACCGTTTTCCGTGTCCAGTTAGTTCCAATCACCCGG
ATATCGGCGAGACGTCGGCCGATTGAGATCACTGAGTCAATGGCGTTGAGTGGCAATTAATATATCTGGA
TGCCTAGAATCCTATAAATTGGGAAAACTAGAGACCCCGGTCTATCGTGGTGGCAGTGCGTCATTTTTTC
CTCTTGGAGCAAAAGTGTAGTGCCAGTACGAGTGTTGTGGAGGAAGGCTGCATACATTGTGCCTGTCATT
AAACGATGAGCTCGTCCGTATTGGCCCCTGTAATGCCATGTTTTCCGCCCCCAATCGTCAAGGTTTTCCC
TTTGTTAGATTCCTACCAGTCATCTAGCAAGTGAGGTAAGCTTTGCCAGAAACGCCAAGGCTTTATCTAT
GTAGTCGATAAGCAAAGTGGACTGATAGCTTAATATGGAAGGTCCCTCAGGACAAGTCGACCTGTGCAGA
AGAGATAACAGCTTGGCATCACGCATCAGTGCCTCCTCTCAGACAGAATAAGTCGCCATAAGTTATCGAC
CGAACCTAGGTAGGGTATATTTGGTGACGACAATACCTCCCGACGATACCTGGATTAGACACCGTATGCC
GCGAATTAACGCCTTCCGACCAAGTCCCTTTTGGTGATCGACACTTTAGGATCATCTCCTGCCAGTCGCC
CAGACTGACGGTGTTATGGTGGCGCGCTATGGCTTTCCTAGCCGGTCAAGCTCCGTGCACTAGAGAGCGG
AGAAGGAGGGGGAGTTGATAGGGAATGATATCTAGGTAGAGAAGTACTCCAACCAGAGATATGCGGATCA
ATGCTCCGGCAGTTGTTAGCATACCCCAACCTCGTTTAAGTATCCTCTTCTTCCATCCATCTTTATCATT
ATTTGTCTATGTGCATCCCTAGATCACGTCAATTATTTCGATAAATGGATACGTGCACTCGGGAATGCGT
GATTGGCTCGTCTCGTGTTCTCAGTTCCTCATTCCCCCCCACGTTACATTGACAACGGAGTATTAGCCTA
TGGTCCTGTTCGATAAGCTTGCTCCATCGCCTCCACTACGTCAAGCGGAGTATCAGACATGAGCTCTACC
CCAGATATCGCCTGCTTATCGCTGGTTGCTTTGTCATGCAAGTACAGATCACATCGGCAATTCTGATAAC
AGATGGTGCCATTGTCCCGTAATCAATTGCCCATTGAAAAAGGAAGAGTATGAGTATTCAACATTTCCGT
GTCGCCCTTATTCCCTTTTTTGCGGCATTTTGCCTTCCTGTTTTTGCTCACCCAGAAACGCTGGTGAAAG
TAAAAGATGCTGAAGATCAGTTGGGTGCACGAGTGGGTTACATCGAACTGGATCTCAACAGCGGTAAGAT
CCTTGAGAGTTTTCGCCCCGAAGAACGTTTTCCAATGATGAGCACTTTTAAAGTTCTGCTATGTGGCGCG
GTATTATCCCGTATTGACGCCGGGCAAGAGCAACTCGGTCGCCGCATACACTATTCTCAGAATGACTTGG
TTGAGTACTCACCAGTCACAGAAAAGCATCTTACGGATGGCATGACAGTAAGAGAATTATGCAGTGCTGC
CATAACCATGAGTGATAACACTGCGGCCAACTTACTTCTGACAACGATCGGAGGACCGAAGGAGCTAACC
GCTTTTTTGCACAACATGGGGGATCATGTAACTCGCCTTGATCGTTGGGAACCGGAGCTGAATGAAGCCA
TACCAAACGACGAGCGTGACACCACGATGCCTGTAGCAATGGCAACAACGTTGCGCAAACTATTAACTGG
CGAACTACTTACTCTAGCTTCCCGGCAACAATTAATAGACTGGATGGAGGCGGATAAAGTTGCAGGACCA
CTTCTGCGCTCGGCCCTTCCGGCTGGCTGGTTTATTGCTGATAAATCTGGAGCCGGTGAGCGTGGGTCTC
GCGGTATCATTGCAGCACTGGGGCCAGATGGTAAGCCCTCCCGTATCGTAGTTATCTACACGACGGGGAG
TCAGGCAACTATGGATGAACGAAATAGACAGATCGCTGAGATAGGTGCCTCACTGATTAAGCATTGGTAA
CTGTCAGACCAAGTTTACTCATATATACTTTAGATTGATTTAAAACTTCATTTTTAATTTAAAAGGATCT
AGGTGAAGATCCTTTTTGATAATCTCATGACCAAAATCCCTTAACGTGAGTTTTCGTTCCACTGAGCGTC
AGACCCCGTAGAAAAGATCAAAGGATCTTCTTGAGATCCTTTTTTTCTGCGCGTAATCTGCTGCTTGCAA
ACAAAAAAACCACCGCTACCAGCGGTGGTTTGTTTGCCGGATCAAGAGCTACCAACTCTTTTTCCGAAGG
TAACTGGCTTCAGCAGAGCGCAGATACCAAATACTGTTCTTCTAGTGTAGCCGTAGTTAGGCCACCACTT
CAAGAACTCTGTAGCACCGCCTACATACCTCGCTCTGCTAATCCTGTTACCAGTGGCTGCTGCCAGTGGC
GATAAGTCGTGTCTTACCGGGTTGGACTCAAGACGATAGTTACCGGATAAGGCGCAGCGGTCGGGCTGAA
CGGGGGGTTCGTGCACACAGCCCAGCTTGGAGCGAACGACCTACACCGAACTGAGATACCTACAGCGTGA
GCTATGAGAAAGCGCCACGCTTCCCGAAGGGAGAAAGGCGGACAGGTATCCGGTAAGCGGCAGGGTCGGA
ACAGGAGAGCGCACGAGGGAGCTTCCAGGGGGAAACGCCTGGTATCTTTATAGTCCTGTCGGGTTTCGCC
ACCTCTGACTTGAGCGTCGATTTTTGTGATGCTCGTCAGGGGGGCGGAGCCTATGGAAAAACGCCAGCAA
CGCGGCCTTTTTACGGTTCCTGGCCTTTTGCTGGCCTTTTGCTCACATGTTCTTTCCTGCGTTATCCCCT
GATTCTGTGGATAACCGTATTACCGCCTTTGAGTGAGCTGATACCGCTCGCCGCAGCCGAACGACCGAGC
GCAGCGAGTCAGTGAGCGAGGAAGCGGAAGAGCGCCCAATACGCAAACCGCCTCTCCCCGCGCGTTGGCC
GATTCATTAATGCAGCTGGCACGACAGGTTTCCCGACTGGAAAGCGGGCAGTGAGCGCAACGCAATTAAT
GTGAGTTAGCTCACTCATTAGGCACCCCAGGCTTTACACTTTATGCTTCCGGCTCGTATGTTGTGTGGAA
TTGTGAGCGGATAACAATTTCACACAGGAAACAGCTATGACCATGATTACGCCACTGAACGAAGCATCTG
TGCTTCATTTTGTAGAACAAAAATGCAACGCGAGAGCGCTAATTTTTCAAACAAAGAATCTGAGCTGCAT
TTTTACAGAACAGAAATGCAACGCGAAAGCGCTATTTTACCAACGAAGAATCTGTGCTTCATTTTTGTAA
AACAAAAATGCAACGCGAGAGCGCTAATTTTTCAAACAAAGAATCTGAGCTGCATTTTTACAGAACAGAA
ATGCAACGCGAGAGCGCTATTTTACCAACAAAGAATCTATACTTCTTTTTTGTTCTACAAAAATGCATCC
CGAGAGCGCTATTTTTCTAACAAAGCATCTTAGATTACTTTTTTTCTCCTTTGTGCGCTCTATAATGCAG
TCTCTTGATAACTTTTTGCACTGTAGGTCCGTTAAGGTTAGAAGAAGGCTACTTTGGTGTCTATTTTCTC
TTCCATAAAAAAAGCCTGACTCCACTTCCCGCGTTTACTGATTACTAGCGAAGCTGCGGGTGCATTTTTT
CAAGATAAAGGCATCCCCGATTATATTCTATACCGATGTGGATTGCGCATACTTTGTGAACAGAAAGTGA
TAGCGTTGATGATTCTTCATTGGTCAGAAAATTATGAACGGTTTCTTCTATTTTGTCTCTATATACTACG
TATAGGAAATGTTTACATTTTCGTATTGTTTTCGATTCACTCTATGAATAGTTCTTACTACAATTTTTTT
GTCTAAAGAGTAATACTAGAGATAAACATAAAAAATGTAGAGGTCGAGTTTAGATGCAAGTTCAAGGAGC
GAAAGGTGGATGGGTAGGTTATATAGGGATATAGCACAGAGATATATAGCAAAGAGATACTTTTGAGCAA
TGTTTGTGGAAGCGGTATTCGCAATATTTTAGTAGCTCGTTACAGTCCGGTGCGTTTTTGGTTTTTTGAA
AGTGCGTCTTCAGAGCGCTTTTGGTTTTCAAAAGCGCTCTGAAGTTCCTATACTTTCTAGAGAATAGGAA
CTTCGGAATAGGAACTTCAAAGCGTTTCCGAAAACGAGCGCTTCCGAAAATGCAACGCGAGCTGCGCACA
TACAGCTCACTGTTCACGTCGCACCTATATCTGCGTGTTGCCTGTATATATATATACATGAGAAGAACGG
CATAGTGCGTGTTTATGCTTAAATGCGTACTTATATGCGTCTATTTATGTAGGATGAAAGGTAGTCTAGT
ACCTCCTGTGATATTATCCCATTCCATGCGGGGTATCGTATGCTTCCTTCAGCACTACCCTTTAGCTGTT
CTATATGCTGCCACTCCTCAATTGGATTAGTCTCATCCTTCAATGCTATCATTTCCTTTGATATTGGATC
ATACTAAGAAACCATTATTATCATGACATTAACCTATAAAAATAGGCGTATCACGAGGCCCTTTCGTCTC
GCGCGTTTCGGTGATGACGGTGAAAACCTCTGACACATGCAGCTCCCGGAGACGGTCACAGCTTGTCTGT
AAGCGGATGCCGGGAGCAGACAAGCCCGTCAGGGCGCGTCAGCGGGTGTTGGCGGGTGTCGGGGCTGGCT
TAACTATGCGGCATCAGAGCAGATTGTACTGAGAGTGCACCATACCACCTTTTCAATTCATCATTTTTTT
TTTATTCTTTTTTTTGATTTCGGTTTCCTTGAAATTTTTTTGATTCGGTAATCTCCGAACAGAAGGAAGA
ACGAAGGAAGGAGCACAGACTTAGATTGGTATATATACGCATATGTAGTGTTGAAGAAACATGAAATTGC
CCAGTATTCTTAACCCAACTGCACAGAACAAAAACCTGCAGGAAACGAAGATAAATCATGTCGAAAGCTA
CATATAAGGAACGTGCTGCTACTCATCCTAGTCCTGTTGCTGCCAAGCTATTTAATATCATGCACGAAAA
GCAAACAAACTTGTGTGCTTCATTGGATGTTCGTACCACCAAGGAATTACTGGAGTTAGTTGAAGCATTA
GGTCCCAAAATTTGTTTACTAAAAACACATGTGGATATCTTGACTGATTTTTCCATGGAGGGCACAGTTA
AGCCGCTAAAGGCATTATCCGCCAAGTACAATTTTTTACTCTTCGAAGACAGAAAATTTGCTGACATTGG
TAATACAGTCAAATTGCAGTACTCTGCGGGTGTATACAGAATAGCAGAATGGGCAGACATTACGAATGCA
CACGGTGTGGTGGGCCCAGGTATTGTTAGCGGTTTGAAGCAGGCGGCAGAAGAAGTAACAAAGGAACCTA
GAGGCCTTTTGATGTTAGCAGAATTGTCATGCAAGGGCTCCCTATCTACTGGAGAATATACTAAGGGTAC
TGTTGACATTGCGAAGAGCGACAAAGATTTTGTTATCGGCTTTATTGCTCAAAGAGACATGGGTGGAAGA
GATGAAGGTTACGATTGGTTGATTATGACACCCGGTGTGGGTTTAGATGACAAGGGAGACGCATTGGGTC
AACAGTATAGAACCGTGGATGATGTGGTCTCTACAGGATCTGACATTATTATTGTTGGAAGAGGACTATT
TGCAAAGGGAAGGGATGCTAAGGTAGAGGGTGAACGTTACAGAAAAGCAGGCTGGGAAGCATATTTGAGA
AGATGCGGCCAGCAAAACTAAAAAACTGTATTATAAGTAAATGCATGTATACTAAACTCACAAATTAGAG
CTTCAATTTAATTATATCAGTTATTACCCTATGCGGTGTGAAATACCGCACAGATGCGTAAGGAGAAAAT
ACCGCATCAGGAAATTGTAAGCGTTAATATTTTGTTAAAATTCGCGTTAAATTTTTGTTAAATCAGCTCA
TTTTTTAACCAATAGGCCGAAATCGGCAAAATCCCTTATAAATCAAAAGAATAGACCGAGATAGGGTTGA
GTGGGGTACCGAGCTCGAATTCACTGGCCGTCGTTTTACAACGTCGTGACTGGGAAAACCCTGGCGTTAC
CCAACTTAATCGCCTTGCAGCACATCCCCCTTTCGCCAGCTGGCGTAATAGCGAAGAGGCCCGCACCGAT
CGCCCTTCCCAACAGTTGCGCAGCCTGAATGGCGAATGGCGCCTGATGCGGTATTTTCTCCTTACGCATC
TGTGCGGTATTTCACACCGCATA
[95 nt withheld, positions 19518-19612]
T
[46 nt withheld, positions 19614-19659]
CGCCAGCTTATTTTTTGTATACTGTTTTGTGATAGCACGAAGTTTTTCCACGGTATCTTGTTAAAAATAT
ATATTTGTGGCGGGCTTACCTACATCAAATTAATAAGAGACTAATTATAAACTAAACACACAAGCAAGCT
ACTTTAGGGTAAAAGTTTATAAATGCTTTTGACGTATAAACGTTGCTTGTATTTATTATTACAATTAAAG
GTGGATAGAAAACCTAGAGACTAGTTAGAAACTAATCTCAGGTTTGCGTTAAACTAAATCAGAGCCCGAG
AGGTTAACAGAACCTAGAAGGGGACTAGATATCCGGGTAGGGAAACAAAAAAAAAAAACAAGACAGCCAC
ATATTAGGGAGACTAGTTAGAAGCTAGTTCCAGGACTAGGAAAATAAAAGACAATGATACCACAGTCTAG
TTGACAACTAGATAGATTCTAGATTGAGGCCAAAGTCTCTGAGATCCAGGTTAGTTGCAACTAATACTAG
TTAGTATCTAGTCTCCTATAACTCTGAAGCTAGAATAACTTACTACTATTATCCTCACCACTGTTCAGCT
GCGCAAACGGAGTGATTGCAAGGTGTTCAGAGACTAGTTATTGACTAGTCAGTGACTAGCAATAACTAAC
AAGGTATTAACCTACCATGTCTGCCATCACCCTGCACTTCCTCGGGCTCAGCAGCCTTTTCCTCCTCATT
TTCATGCTCATTTTCCTTGTTTAAGACTGTGACTAGTCAAAGACTAGTCCAGAACCACAAAGGAGAAATG
TCTTACCACTTTCTTCATTGCTTGTCTCTTTTGCATTATCCATGTCTGCAACTAGTTAGAGTCTAGTTAG
TGACTAGTCCGACGAGGACTTGCTTGTCTCCGGATTGTTGGAGGAACTCTCCAGGGCCTCAAGATCCACA
ACAGAGCCTTCTAGAAGACTGGTCAATAACTAGTTGGTCTTTGTCTGAGTCTGACTTACGAGGTTGCATA
CTCGCTCCCTTTGCCTCGTCAATCGATGAGAAAAAGCGCCAAAACTCGCAATATGGCTTTGAACCACACG
GTGCTGAGACTAGTTAGAATCTAGTCCCAAACTAGCTTGGATAGCTTACCTTTGCCCTTTGCGTTGCGAC
AGGTCTTGCAGGGTATGGTTCCTTTCTCACCAGCTGATTTAGCTGCCTTGCTACCCTCACGGCGGATCTG
CATAAAGAGTGGCTAGAGGTTATAAATTAGCACTGATCCTAGGTACGGGGCTGAATGTAACTTGCCTTTC
CTTTCTCATCGCGCGGCAAGACAGGCTTGCTCAAATTCCTACCAGTCACAGGGGTATGCACGGCGTACGG
ACCACTTGAACTAGTCACAGATTAGTTAGCAACTAGTCTGCATTGAATGGCTGTACTTACGGGCCCTCGC
CATTGTCCTGATCATTTCCAGCTTCACCCTCGTTGCTGCAAAGTAGTTAGTGACTAGTCAAGGACTAGTT
GAAATGGGAGAAGAAACTCACGAATTCTCGACACCCTTAGTATTGTGGTCCTTGGACTTGGTGCTGCTAT
ATATTAGCTAATACACTAGTTAGACTCACAGAAACTTACGCAGCTCGCTTGCGCTTCTTGGTAGGAGTCG
GGGTTGGGAGAACAGTGCCTTCAAACAAGCCTTCATACCATGCTACTTGACTAGTCAGGGACTAGTCACC
AAGTAATCTAGATAGGACTTGCCTTTGGCCTCCATCAGTTCCTTCATAGTGGGAGGTCCATTGTGCAATG
TAAACTCCATGCCGTGGGAGTTCTTGTCCTTCAAGTGCTTGACCAATATGTTTCTGTTGGCAGAGGGAAC
CTGTCAACTAGTTAATAACTAGTCAGAAACTAGTATAGCAGTAGACTCACTGTACGCTTGAGGCATCCCT
TCACTCGGCAGTAGACTTCATATGGATGGATATCAGGCACGCCATTGTCGTCCTGTGGACTAGTCAGTAA
CTAGGCTTAAAGCTAGTCGGGTCGGCTTACTATCTTGAAATCCGGCAGCGTAAGCTCCCCGTCCTTAACT
GCCTCGAGATAGTGACAGTACTCTGGGGACTTTCGGAGATCGTTATCGCGAATGCTCGGCATACTAATCG
TTGACTAGTCTTGGACTAGTCCCGAGCAAAAAGGATTGGAGGAGGAGGAGGAAGGTGAGAGTGAGACAAA
GAGCGAAATAAGAGCTTCAAAGGCTATCTCTAAGCAGTATGAAGGTTAAGTATCTAGTTCTTGACTAGAT
TTAAAAGAGATTTCGACTAGTTATGTACCTGGAGTTTGGATATAGGAATGTGTTGTGGTAACGAAATGTA
AGGGGGAGGAAAGAAAAAGTCGGTCAAGAGGTAACTCTAAGTCGGCCATTCCTTTTTGGGAGGCGCTAAC
CATAAACGGCATGGTCGACTTAGAGTTAGCTCAGGGAATTTAGGGAGTTATCTGCGACCACTGGACTCTC
AGGCTTTCCATTGGGGTACTAACATAGCCATCAAATGCCGGCCCGTGTTTAATCTCCTCGAGATGGCTGG
GCTCACATGCGTTCTACTCAAAAACTCTTATACCTAGGCCCTCTCCCAATCGTGTATGTTTGGACCTTCC
TCTCTCACACTTTGGATAACATCAAGCATAC
